Addgene plasmid #102973: pLKO.1P shMOCS3_1
Purpose: Suppression of MOCS3
Depositing lab: Richard Possemato. Depositing organization: NYU Grossman School of Medicine. Publication: NFS1 undergoes positive selection in lung tumours and protects cells from ferroptosis. Alvarez SW, Sviderskiy VO, Terzi EM, Papagiannakopoulos T, Moreira AL, Adams S, Sabatini DM, Birsoy K, Possemato R. Nature. 2017 Nov 22. doi: 10.1038/nature24637. PubMed 29168506.
Backbone
  Vector backbone: pLKO.1P
  Backbone manufacturer: Broad Institute
  Backbone size w/o insert (bp): 7466
  Total vector size (bp): 7518
  Vector type: Lentiviral, RNAi
  Selectable markers: Puromycin
Growth in bacteria
  Bacterial resistance: Ampicillin, 100 μg/mL
  Growth temperature: 37°C
  Growth strain: NEB Stable
  Copy number: High Copy
Gene/Insert
  Gene/Insert name: shMOCS3_1
  gRNA/shRNA sequence: CCCTTGCTATCGCTGCATATT
  Species: H. sapiens (human)
  GenBank ID: NM_014484
  Entrez Gene: MOCS3 (a.k.a. UBA4)
Terms and licenses: Academic/Nonprofit Terms; Industry Terms: Not Available to Industry
Depositor comments: TRCN0000045642
How to cite: pLKO.1P shMOCS3_1 was a gift from Richard Possemato (Addgene plasmid # 102973 ; http://n2t.net/addgene:102973 ; RRID:Addgene_102973)
