[The description below was written by a language model from this plasmid's Addgene catalogue record and pLannotate feature annotations shown in this document.]
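Description:
pLKO.1P shMOCS3_1 is a lentiviral RNAi plasmid built on the pLKO.1P (puromycin-selectable pLKO.1) backbone from the Broad Institute, carrying a short hairpin RNA directed against human MOCS3 (also known as UBA4). The hairpin corresponds to a clone from the TRC shRNA library, and its stated purpose is suppression of MOCS3 expression. In bacteria the plasmid is maintained at high copy through a ColE1/pUC-type origin and selected with ampicillin via the β-lactamase gene. An f1 origin and remnants of a lac/T7/T3 cloning region are also present from the parental backbone.

The viral portion has a third-generation, self-inactivating layout. An RSV promoter fused to a truncated HIV-1 5' LTR drives production of the genomic RNA in packaging cells. It is followed by the Ψ packaging signal with a gag fragment, the Rev response element for Rev-dependent nuclear export, and a cPPT/CTS element that aids nuclear import of the reverse-transcribed genome. A human U6 RNA polymerase III promoter lies just upstream of the gap before the cPPT/CTS, where the hairpin presumably sits, although the shRNA itself is not annotated in the feature table. A separate hPGK promoter expresses puromycin N-acetyltransferase so that transduced mammalian cells can be selected. The cassette ends in a ΔU3 3' LTR, which inactivates LTR promoter activity after integration, with an SV40 poly(A) signal and SV40 origin beyond it.

The sequenced record is 7,084 nt, somewhat shorter than the 7,518 bp total listed in the catalogue fields; the record does not explain this difference. The associated publication concerns NFS1 and ferroptosis in lung tumours, which suggests stable MOCS3 knockdown in human cells in that context.
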