Features (pLannotate 1.2.2; 25 found; start..end, strand, type, name):
      9..519     +  promoter       hPGK promoter: human phosphoglycerate kinase 1 promoter
    541..1140    +  CDS            PuroR: puromycin N-acetyltransferase; pac from Streptomyces alboniger; confers resistance to puromycin
   1183..1266    +  CDS            nef (fragment): NEF_HV1Z2 - Experimental evidence at protein level: Swiss-Prot protein existence level 1. Extracellular Nef protein targets CD4(+) T-lymphocytes for apoptosis by interacting with CXCR4 surface receptors. From Human immunodeficiency virus type 1 group M subtype D (isolate Z2/CDC-Z34) (HIV-1).
   1268..1501    +  LTR            3' LTR (ΔU3): self-inactivating 3' long terminal repeat (LTR) from HIV-1
   1573..1694    +  polyA_signal   SV40 poly(A) signal: SV40 polyadenylation signal
   1734..1869    +  rep_origin     SV40 ori: SV40 origin of replication
   1890..1908    -  promoter       T7 promoter: promoter for bacteriophage T7 RNA polymerase
   1916..2071    +  CDS            lacZα (fragment): LacZα fragment of β-galactosidase; lacZ fragment
   2076..2504    +  rep_origin     f1 ori (sequence partly withheld): f1 bacteriophage origin of replication; arrow indicates direction of (+) strand synthesis
   2557..2661    +  promoter       AmpR promoter: bla
   2662..3522    +  CDS            AmpR: β-lactamase; bla; confers resistance to ampicillin, carbenicillin, and related antibiotics
   3693..4281    +  rep_origin     ori: high-copy-number ColE1/pMB1/pBR322/pUC origin of replication
   4464..4556    +  CDS            lacI (fragment): lac repressor; lacI; The lac repressor binds to the lac operator to inhibit transcription in E. coli. This inhibition can be relieved by adding lactose or isopropyl-β-D-thiogalactopyranoside (IPTG).
   4569..4590    +  protein_bind   CAP binding site: CAP binding activates transcription in the presence of cAMP. E. coli catabolite activator protein
   4605..4635    +  promoter       lac promoter: promoter for the E. coli lac operon
   4643..4659    +  protein_bind   lac operator: The lac repressor binds to the lac operator to inhibit transcription in E. coli. This inhibition can be relieved by adding lactose or isopropyl-β-D-thiogalactopyranoside (IPTG). lac repressor encoded by lacI
   4704..4722    +  promoter       T3 promoter: promoter for bacteriophage T3 RNA polymerase
   4750..4976    +  promoter       RSV promoter: Rous sarcoma virus enhancer/promoter
   4977..5157    +  LTR            5' LTR (truncated): truncated 5' long terminal repeat (LTR) from HIV-1
   5204..5329    +  misc_feature   HIV-1 Ψ: packaging signal of human immunodeficiency virus type 1
   5313..5676    +  CDS            HIV-1 gag (fragment): gag protein from human immunodeficiency virus 1; gag
   5822..6055    +  misc_feature   RRE: The Rev response element (RRE) of HIV-1 allows for Rev-dependent mRNA export from the nucleus to the cytoplasm.
   6432..6532    +  CDS            Rev (fragment): human immunodeficiency virus 1 (HIV-1) Rev protein; rev; enhances nuclear export of unspliced and incompletely spliced viral mRNAs
   6582..6822    +  promoter       U6 promoter: RNA polymerase III promoter for human U6 snRNA
   6927..7044    +  misc_feature   cPPT/CTS: central polypurine tract and central termination sequence of HIV-1
>Addgene plasmid #102973 | pLKO.1P shMOCS3_1 | addgene full sequence | sequence record 198946 | Addgene NGS Result
GGCTCGAGGGGGTTGGGGTTGCGCCTTTTCCAAGGCAGCCCTGGGTTTGCGCAGGGACGCGGCTGCTCTG
GGCGTGGTTCCGGGAAACGCAGCGGCGCCGACCCTGGGTCTCGCACATTCTTCACGTCCGTTCGCAGCGT
CACCCGGATCTTCGCCGCTACCCTTGTGGGCCCCCCGGCGACGCTTCCTGCTCCGCCCCTAAGTCGGGAA
GGTTCCTTGCGGTTCGCGGCGTGCCGGACGTGACAAACGGAAGCCGCACGTCTCACTAGTACCCTCGCAG
ACGGACAGCGCCAGGGAGCAATGGCAGCGCGCCGACCGCGATGGGCTGTGGCCAATAGCGGCTGCTCAGC
AGGGCGCGCCGAGAGCAGCGGCCGGGAAGGGGCGGTGCGGGAGGCGGGGTGTGGGGCGGTAGTGTGGGCC
CTGTTCCTGCCCGCGCGGTGTTCCGCATTCTGCAAGCCTCCGGAGCGCACGTCGGCAGTCGGCTCCCTCG
TTGACCGAATCACCGACCTCTCTCCCCAGGGGGATCCACCGGAGCTTACCATGACCGAGTACAAGCCCAC
GGTGCGCCTCGCCACCCGCGACGACGTCCCCAGGGCCGTACGCACCCTCGCCGCCGCGTTCGCCGACTAC
CCCGCCACGCGCCACACCGTCGATCCGGACCGCCACATCGAGCGGGTCACCGAGCTGCAAGAACTCTTCC
TCACGCGCGTCGGGCTCGACATCGGCAAGGTGTGGGTCGCGGACGACGGCGCCGCGGTGGCGGTCTGGAC
CACGCCGGAGAGCGTCGAAGCGGGGGCGGTGTTCGCCGAGATCGGCCCGCGCATGGCCGAGTTGAGCGGT
TCCCGGCTGGCCGCGCAGCAACAGATGGAAGGCCTCCTGGCGCCGCACCGGCCCAAGGAGCCCGCGTGGT
TCCTGGCCACCGTCGGCGTCTCGCCCGACCACCAGGGCAAGGGTCTGGGCAGCGCCGTCGTGCTCCCCGG
AGTGGAGGCGGCCGAGCGCGCCGGGGTGCCCGCCTTCCTGGAGACCTCCGCGCCCCGCAACCTCCCCTTC
TACGAGCGGCTCGGCTTCACCGTCACCGCCGACGTCGAGGTGCCCGAAGGACCGCGCACCTGGTGCATGA
CCCGCAAGCCCGGTGCCTGACGCCCGCCCCACGACCCGCAGCGCCCGACCGAAAGGAGCGCACGACCCCA
TGCATCGGTACCTTTAAGACCAATGACTTACAAGGCAGCTGTAGATCTTAGCCACTTTTTAAAAGAAAAG
GGGGGACTGGAAGGGCTAATTCACTCCCAACGAAGACAAGATCTGCTTTTTGCTTGTACTGGGTCTCTCT
GGTTAGACCAGATCTGAGCCTGGGAGCTCTCTGGCTAACTAGGGAACCCACTGCTTAAGCCTCAATAAAG
CTTGCCTTGAGTGCTTCAAGTAGTGTGTGCCCGTCTGTTGTGTGACTCTGGTAACTAGAGATCCCTCAGA
CCCTTTTAGTCAGTGTGGAAAATCTCTAGCAGTAGTAGTTCATGTCATCTTATTATTCAGTATTTATAAC
TTGCAAAGAAATGAATATCAGAGAGTGAGAGGAACTTGTTTATTGCAGCTTATAATGGTTACAAATAAAG
CAATAGCATCACAAATTTCACAAATAAAGCATTTTTTTCACTGCATTCTAGTTGTGGTTTGTCCAAACTC
ATCAATGTATCTTATCATGTCTGGCTCTAGCTATCCCGCCCCTAACTCCGCCCATCCCGCCCCTAACTCC
GCCCAGTTCCGCCCATTCTCCGCCCCATGGCTGACTAATTTTTTTTATTTATGCAGAGGCCGAGGCCGCC
TCGGCCTCTGAGCTATTCCAGAAGTAGTGAGGAGGCTTTTTTGGAGGCCTAGGGACGTACCCAATTCGCC
CTATAGTGAGTCGTATTACGCGCGCTCACTGGCCGTCGTTTTACAACGTCGTGACTGGGAAAACCCTGGC
GTTACCCAACTTAATCGCCTTGCAGCACATCCCCCTTTCGCCAGCTGGCGTAATAGCGAAGAGGCCCGCA
CCGATCGCCCTTCCCAACAGTTGCGCAGCCTGAATGGCGAATGGG
[124 nt withheld, positions 2076-2199]
C
[91 nt withheld, positions 2201-2291]
A
[49 nt withheld, positions 2293-2341]
CCTTTGACGTTGGAGTCCACGTTCTTT
[37 nt withheld, positions 2369-2405]
ACCCTATCTCGGTCTATTCTTTTGATTTATAAGGGATTTTGCCGATTTCGGCCTATTGGTTAAAAAATGA
GCTGATTTAACAAAAATTTAACGCGAATTTTAACAAAATATTAACGCTTACAATTTAGGTGGCACTTTTC
GGGGAAATGTGCGCGGAACCCCTATTTGTTTATTTTTCTAAATACATTCAAATATGTATCCGCTCATGAG
ACAATAACCCTGATAAATGCTTCAATAATATTGAAAAAGGAAGAGTATGAGTATTCAACATTTCCGTGTC
GCCCTTATTCCCTTTTTTGCGGCATTTTGCCTTCCTGTTTTTGCTCACCCAGAAACGCTGGTGAAAGTAA
AAGATGCTGAAGATCAGTTGGGTGCACGAGTGGGTTACATCGAACTGGATCTCAACAGCGGTAAGATCCT
TGAGAGTTTTCGCCCCGAAGAACGTTTTCCAATGATGAGCACTTTTAAAGTTCTGCTATGTGGCGCGGTA
TTATCCCGTATTGACGCCGGGCAAGAGCAACTCGGTCGCCGCATACACTATTCTCAGAATGACTTGGTTG
AGTACTCACCAGTCACAGAAAAGCATCTTACGGATGGCATGACAGTAAGAGAATTATGCAGTGCTGCCAT
AACCATGAGTGATAACACTGCGGCCAACTTACTTCTGACAACGATCGGAGGACCGAAGGAGCTAACCGCT
TTTTTGCACAACATGGGGGATCATGTAACTCGCCTTGATCGTTGGGAACCGGAGCTGAATGAAGCCATAC
CAAACGACGAGCGTGACACCACGATGCCTGTAGCAATGGCAACAACGTTGCGCAAACTATTAACTGGCGA
ACTACTTACTCTAGCTTCCCGGCAACAATTAATAGACTGGATGGAGGCGGATAAAGTTGCAGGACCACTT
CTGCGCTCGGCCCTTCCGGCTGGCTGGTTTATTGCTGATAAATCTGGAGCCGGTGAGCGTGGGTCTCGCG
GTATCATTGCAGCACTGGGGCCAGATGGTAAGCCCTCCCGTATCGTAGTTATCTACACGACGGGGAGTCA
GGCAACTATGGATGAACGAAATAGACAGATCGCTGAGATAGGTGCCTCACTGATTAAGCATTGGTAACTG
TCAGACCAAGTTTACTCATATATACTTTAGATTGATTTAAAACTTCATTTTTAATTTAAAAGGATCTAGG
TGAAGATCCTTTTTGATAATCTCATGACCAAAATCCCTTAACGTGAGTTTTCGTTCCACTGAGCGTCAGA
CCCCGTAGAAAAGATCAAAGGATCTTCTTGAGATCCTTTTTTTCTGCGCGTAATCTGCTGCTTGCAAACA
AAAAAACCACCGCTACCAGCGGTGGTTTGTTTGCCGGATCAAGAGCTACCAACTCTTTTTCCGAAGGTAA
CTGGCTTCAGCAGAGCGCAGATACCAAATACTGTTCTTCTAGTGTAGCCGTAGTTAGGCCACCACTTCAA
GAACTCTGTAGCACCGCCTACATACCTCGCTCTGCTAATCCTGTTACCAGTGGCTGCTGCCAGTGGCGAT
AAGTCGTGTCTTACCGGGTTGGACTCAAGACGATAGTTACCGGATAAGGCGCAGCGGTCGGGCTGAACGG
GGGGTTCGTGCACACAGCCCAGCTTGGAGCGAACGACCTACACCGAACTGAGATACCTACAGCGTGAGCT
ATGAGAAAGCGCCACGCTTCCCGAAGGGAGAAAGGCGGACAGGTATCCGGTAAGCGGCAGGGTCGGAACA
GGAGAGCGCACGAGGGAGCTTCCAGGGGGAAACGCCTGGTATCTTTATAGTCCTGTCGGGTTTCGCCACC
TCTGACTTGAGCGTCGATTTTTGTGATGCTCGTCAGGGGGGCGGAGCCTATGGAAAAACGCCAGCAACGC
GGCCTTTTTACGGTTCCTGGCCTTTTGCTGGCCTTTTGCTCACATGTTCTTTCCTGCGTTATCCCCTGAT
TCTGTGGATAACCGTATTACCGCCTTTGAGTGAGCTGATACCGCTCGCCGCAGCCGAACGACCGAGCGCA
GCGAGTCAGTGAGCGAGGAAGCGGAAGAGCGCCCAATACGCAAACCGCCTCTCCCCGCGCGTTGGCCGAT
TCATTAATGCAGCTGGCACGACAGGTTTCCCGACTGGAAAGCGGGCAGTGAGCGCAACGCAATTAATGTG
AGTTAGCTCACTCATTAGGCACCCCAGGCTTTACACTTTATGCTTCCGGCTCGTATGTTGTGTGGAATTG
TGAGCGGATAACAATTTCACACAGGAAACAGCTATGACCATGATTACGCCAAGCGCGCAATTAACCCTCA
CTAAAGGGAACAAAAGCTGGAGCTGCAAGCTTAATGTAGTCTTATGCAATACTCTTGTAGTCTTGCAACA
TGGTAACGATGAGTTAGCAACATGCCTTACAAGGAGAGAAAAAGCACCGTGCATGCCGATTGGTGGAAGT
AAGGTGGTACGATCGTGCCTTATTAGGAAGGCAACAGACGGGTCTGACATGGATTGGACGAACCACTGAA
TTGCCGCATTGCAGAGATATTGTATTTAAGTGCCTAGCTCGATACATAAACGGGTCTCTCTGGTTAGACC
AGATCTGAGCCTGGGAGCTCTCTGGCTAACTAGGGAACCCACTGCTTAAGCCTCAATAAAGCTTGCCTTG
AGTGCTTCAAGTAGTGTGTGCCCGTCTGTTGTGTGACTCTGGTAACTAGAGATCCCTCAGACCCTTTTAG
TCAGTGTGGAAAATCTCTAGCAGTGGCGCCCGAACAGGGACTTGAAAGCGAAAGGGAAACCAGAGGAGCT
CTCTCGACGCAGGACTCGGCTTGCTGAAGCGCGCACGGCAAGAGGCGAGGGGCGGCGACTGGTGAGTACG
CCAAAAATTTTGACTAGCGGAGGCTAGAAGGAGAGAGATGGGTGCGAGAGCGTCAGTATTAAGCGGGGGA
GAATTAGATCGCGATGGGAAAAAATTCGGTTAAGGCCAGGGGGAAAGAAAAAATATAAATTAAAACATAT
AGTATGGGCAAGCAGGGAGCTAGAACGATTCGCAGTTAATCCTGGCCTGTTAGAAACATCAGAAGGCTGT
AGACAAATACTGGGACAGCTACAACCATCCCTTCAGACAGGATCAGAAGAACTTAGATCATTATATAATA
CAGTAGCAACCCTCTATTGTGTGCATCAAAGGATAGAGATAAAAGACACCAAGGAAGCTTTAGACAAGAT
AGAGGAAGAGCAAAACAAAAGTAAGACCACCGCACAGCAAGCGGCCGCTGATCTTCAGACCTGGAGGAGG
AGATATGAGGGACAATTGGAGAAGTGAATTATATAAATATAAAGTAGTAAAAATTGAACCATTAGGAGTA
GCACCCACCAAGGCAAAGAGAAGAGTGGTGCAGAGAGAAAAAAGAGCAGTGGGAATAGGAGCTTTGTTCC
TTGGGTTCTTGGGAGCAGCAGGAAGCACTATGGGCGCAGCGTCAATGACGCTGACGGTACAGGCCAGACA
ATTATTGTCTGGTATAGTGCAGCAGCAGAACAATTTGCTGAGGGCTATTGAGGCGCAACAGCATCTGTTG
CAACTCACAGTCTGGGGCATCAAGCAGCTCCAGGCAAGAATCCTGGCTGTGGAAAGATACCTAAAGGATC
AACAGCTCCTGGGGATTTGGGGTTGCTCTGGAAAACTCATTTGCACCACTGCTGTGCCTTGGAATGCTAG
TTGGAGTAATAAATCTCTGGAACAGATTTGGAATCACACGACCTGGATGGAGTGGGACAGAGAAATTAAC
AATTACACAAGCTTAATACACTCCTTAATTGAAGAATCGCAAAACCAGCAAGAAAAGAATGAACAAGAAT
TATTGGAATTAGATAAATGGGCAAGTTTGTGGAATTGGTTTAACATAACAAATTGGCTGTGGTATATAAA
ATTATTCATAATGATAGTAGGAGGCTTGGTAGGTTTAAGAATAGTTTTTGCTGTACTTTCTATAGTGAAT
AGAGTTAGGCAGGGATATTCACCATTATCGTTTCAGACCCACCTCCCAACCCCGAGGGGACCCGACAGGC
CCGAAGGAATAGAAGAAGAAGGTGGAGAGAGAGACAGAGACAGATCCATTCGATTAGTGAACGGATCTCG
ACGGTATCGATCACGAGACTAGCCTCGAGCGGCCGCCCCCTTCACCGAGGGCCTATTTCCCATGATTCCT
TCATATTTGCATATACGATACAAGGCTGTTAGAGAGATAATTGGAATTAATTTGACTGTAAACACAAAGA
TATTAGTACAAAATACGTGACGTAGAAAGTAATAATTTCTTGGGTAGTTTGCAGTTTTAAAATTATGTTT
TAAAATGGACTATCATATGCTTACCGTAACTTGAAAGTATTTCGATTTCTTGGCTTTATATATCTTGTGG
AAAGGACGAAACACCGGCCCTTGCTATCGCTGCATATTCTCGAGAATATGCAGCGATAGCAAGGGTTTTT
GAATTCTCGACCTCGAGACAAATGGCAGTATTCATCCACAATTTTAAAAGAAAAGGGGGGATTGGGGGGT
ACAGTGCAGGGGAAAGAATAGTAGACATAATAGCAACAGACATACAAACTAAAGAATTACAAAAACAAAT
TACAAAAATTCAAAATTTTCGGGTTTATTACAGGGACAGCAGAGATCCACTTTGGCCGC
