>Addgene plasmid #102973 | pLKO.1P shMOCS3_1 | depositor partial sequence | sequence record 194972 | pLKO.1P
GAATTCTCGACCTCGAGACAAATGGCAGTATTCATCCACAATTTTAAAAGAAAAGGGGGGATTGGGGGGT
ACAGTGCAGGGGAAAGAATAGTAGACATAATAGCAACAGACATACAAACTAAAGAATTACAAAAACAAAT
TACAAAAATTCAAAATTTTCGGGTTTATTACAGGGACAGCAGAGATCCACTTTGGCCGCGGCTCGAGGGG
GTTGGGGTTGCGCCTTTTCCAAGGCAGCCCTGGGTTTGCGCAGGGACGCGGCTGCTCTGGGCGTGGTTCC
GGGAAACGCAGCGGCGCCGACCCTGGGTCTCGCACATTCTTCACGTCCGTTCGCAGCGTCACCCGGATCT
TCGCCGCTACCCTTGTGGGCCCCCCGGCGACGCTTCCTGCTCCGCCCCTAAGTCGGGAAGGTTCCTTGCG
GTTCGCGGCGTGCCGGACGTGACAAACGGAAGCCGCACGTCTCACTAGTACCCTCGCAGACGGACAGCGC
CAGGGAGCAATGGCAGCGCGCCGACCGCGATGGGCTGTGGCCAATAGCGGCTGCTCAGCAGGGCGCGCCG
AGAGCAGCGGCCGGGAAGGGGCGGTGCGGGAGGCGGGGTGTGGGGCGGTAGTGTGGGCCCTGTTCCTGCC
CGCGCGGTGTTCCGCATTCTGCAAGCCTCCGGAGCGCACGTCGGCAGTCGGCTCCCTCGTTGACCGAATC
ACCGACCTCTCTCCCCAGGGGGATCCACCGGAGCTTACCATGACCGAGTACAAGCCCACGGTGCGCCTCG
CCACCCGCGACGACGTCCCCAGGGCCGTACGCACCCTCGCCGCCGCGTTCGCCGACTACCCCGCCACGCG
CCACACCGTCGATCCGGACCGCCACATCGAGCGGGTCACCGAGCTGCAAGAACTCTTCCTCACGCGCGTC
GGGCTCGACATCGGCAAGGTGTGGGTCGCGGACGACGGCGCCGCGGTGGCGGTCTGGACCACGCCGGAGA
GCGTCGAAGCGGGGGCGGTGTTCGCCGAGATCGGCCCGCGCATGGCCGAGTTGAGCGGTTCCCGGCTGGC
CGCGCAGCAACAGATGGAAGGCCTCCTGGCGCCGCACCGGCCCAAGGAGCCCGCGTGGTTCCTGGCCACC
GTCGGCGTCTCGCCCGACCACCAGGGCAAGGGTCTGGGCAGCGCCGTCGTGCTCCCCGGAGTGGAGGCGG
CCGAGCGCGCCGGGGTGCCCGCCTTCCTGGAGACCTCCGCGCCCCGCAACCTCCCCTTCTACGAGCGGCT
CGGCTTCACCGTCACCGCCGACGTCGAGGTGCCCGAAGGACCGCGCACCTGGTGCATGACCCGCAAGCCC
GGTGCCTGACGCCCGCCCCACGACCCGCAGCGCCCGACCGAAAGGAGCGCACGACCCCATGCATCGGTAC
CTTTAAGACCAATGACTTACAAGGCAGCTGTAGATCTTAGCCACTTTTTAAAAGAAAAGGGGGGACTGGA
AGGGCTAATTCACTCCCAACGAAGACAAGATCTGCTTTTTGCTTGTACTGGGTCTCTCTGGTTAGACCAG
ATCTGAGCCTGGGAGCTCTCTGGCTAACTAGGGAACCCACTGCTTAAGCCTCAATAAAGCTTGCCTTGAG
TGCTTCAAGTAGTGTGTGCCCGTCTGTTGTGTGACTCTGGTAACTAGAGATCCCTCAGACCCTTTTAGTC
AGTGTGGAAAATCTCTAGCAGTAGTAGTTCATGTCATCTTATTATTCAGTATTTATAACTTGCAAAGAAA
TGAATATCAGAGAGTGAGAGGAACTTGTTTATTGCAGCTTATAATGGTTACAAATAAAGCAATAGCATCA
CAAATTTCACAAATAAAGCATTTTTTTCACTGCATTCTAGTTGTGGTTTGTCCAAACTCATCAATGTATC
TTATCATGTCTGGCTCTAGCTATCCCGCCCCTAACTCCGCCCATCCCGCCCCTAACTCCGCCCAGTTCCG
CCCATTCTCCGCCCCATGGCTGACTAATTTTTTTTATTTATGCAGAGGCCGAGGCCGCCTCGGCCTCTGA
GCTATTCCAGAAGTAGTGAGGAGGCTTTTTTGGAGGCCTAGGGACGTACCCAATTCGCCCTATAGTGAGT
CGTATTACGCGCGCTCACTGGCCGTCGTTTTACAACGTCGTGACTGGGAAAACCCTGGCGTTACCCAACT
TAATCGCCTTGCAGCACATCCCCCTTTCGCCAGCTGGCGTAATAGCGAAGAGGCCCGCACCGATCGCCCT
TCCCAACAGTTGCGCAGCCTGAATGGCGAATGGG
[124 nt withheld, positions 2275-2398]
C
[91 nt withheld, positions 2400-2490]
A
[49 nt withheld, positions 2492-2540]
CCTTTGACGTTGGAGTCCACGTTCTTT
[37 nt withheld, positions 2568-2604]
ACCCTATCTCGGTCTATTCTTTTGATTTATAAGGGATTTTGCCGATTTCGGCCTATTGGTTAAAAAATGA
GCTGATTTAACAAAAATTTAACGCGAATTTTAACAAAATATTAACGCTTACAATTTAGGTGGCACTTTTC
GGGGAAATGTGCGCGGAACCCCTATTTGTTTATTTTTCTAAATACATTCAAATATGTATCCGCTCATGAG
ACAATAACCCTGATAAATGCTTCAATAATATTGAAAAAGGAAGAGTATGAGTATTCAACATTTCCGTGTC
GCCCTTATTCCCTTTTTTGCGGCATTTTGCCTTCCTGTTTTTGCTCACCCAGAAACGCTGGTGAAAGTAA
AAGATGCTGAAGATCAGTTGGGTGCACGAGTGGGTTACATCGAACTGGATCTCAACAGCGGTAAGATCCT
TGAGAGTTTTCGCCCCGAAGAACGTTTTCCAATGATGAGCACTTTTAAAGTTCTGCTATGTGGCGCGGTA
TTATCCCGTATTGACGCCGGGCAAGAGCAACTCGGTCGCCGCATACACTATTCTCAGAATGACTTGGTTG
AGTACTCACCAGTCACAGAAAAGCATCTTACGGATGGCATGACAGTAAGAGAATTATGCAGTGCTGCCAT
AACCATGAGTGATAACACTGCGGCCAACTTACTTCTGACAACGATCGGAGGACCGAAGGAGCTAACCGCT
TTTTTGCACAACATGGGGGATCATGTAACTCGCCTTGATCGTTGGGAACCGGAGCTGAATGAAGCCATAC
CAAACGACGAGCGTGACACCACGATGCCTGTAGCAATGGCAACAACGTTGCGCAAACTATTAACTGGCGA
ACTACTTACTCTAGCTTCCCGGCAACAATTAATAGACTGGATGGAGGCGGATAAAGTTGCAGGACCACTT
CTGCGCTCGGCCCTTCCGGCTGGCTGGTTTATTGCTGATAAATCTGGAGCCGGTGAGCGTGGGTCTCGCG
GTATCATTGCAGCACTGGGGCCAGATGGTAAGCCCTCCCGTATCGTAGTTATCTACACGACGGGGAGTCA
GGCAACTATGGATGAACGAAATAGACAGATCGCTGAGATAGGTGCCTCACTGATTAAGCATTGGTAACTG
TCAGACCAAGTTTACTCATATATACTTTAGATTGATTTAAAACTTCATTTTTAATTTAAAAGGATCTAGG
TGAAGATCCTTTTTGATAATCTCATGACCAAAATCCCTTAACGTGAGTTTTCGTTCCACTGAGCGTCAGA
CCCCGTAGAAAAGATCAAAGGATCTTCTTGAGATCCTTTTTTTCTGCGCGTAATCTGCTGCTTGCAAACA
AAAAAACCACCGCTACCAGCGGTGGTTTGTTTGCCGGATCAAGAGCTACCAACTCTTTTTCCGAAGGTAA
CTGGCTTCAGCAGAGCGCAGATACCAAATACTGTTCTTCTAGTGTAGCCGTAGTTAGGCCACCACTTCAA
GAACTCTGTAGCACCGCCTACATACCTCGCTCTGCTAATCCTGTTACCAGTGGCTGCTGCCAGTGGCGAT
AAGTCGTGTCTTACCGGGTTGGACTCAAGACGATAGTTACCGGATAAGGCGCAGCGGTCGGGCTGAACGG
GGGGTTCGTGCACACAGCCCAGCTTGGAGCGAACGACCTACACCGAACTGAGATACCTACAGCGTGAGCT
ATGAGAAAGCGCCACGCTTCCCGAAGGGAGAAAGGCGGACAGGTATCCGGTAAGCGGCAGGGTCGGAACA
GGAGAGCGCACGAGGGAGCTTCCAGGGGGAAACGCCTGGTATCTTTATAGTCCTGTCGGGTTTCGCCACC
TCTGACTTGAGCGTCGATTTTTGTGATGCTCGTCAGGGGGGCGGAGCCTATGGAAAAACGCCAGCAACGC
GGCCTTTTTACGGTTCCTGGCCTTTTGCTGGCCTTTTGCTCACATGTTCTTTCCTGCGTTATCCCCTGAT
TCTGTGGATAACCGTATTACCGCCTTTGAGTGAGCTGATACCGCTCGCCGCAGCCGAACGACCGAGCGCA
GCGAGTCAGTGAGCGAGGAAGCGGAAGAGCGCCCAATACGCAAACCGCCTCTCCCCGCGCGTTGGCCGAT
TCATTAATGCAGCTGGCACGACAGGTTTCCCGACTGGAAAGCGGGCAGTGAGCGCAACGCAATTAATGTG
AGTTAGCTCACTCATTAGGCACCCCAGGCTTTACACTTTATGCTTCCGGCTCGTATGTTGTGTGGAATTG
TGAGCGGATAACAATTTCACACAGGAAACAGCTATGACCATGATTACGCCAAGCGCGCAATTAACCCTCA
CTAAAGGGAACAAAAGCTGGAGCTGCAAGCTTAATGTAGTCTTATGCAATACTCTTGTAGTCTTGCAACA
TGGTAACGATGAGTTAGCAACATGCCTTACAAGGAGAGAAAAAGCACCGTGCATGCCGATTGGTGGAAGT
AAGGTGGTACGATCGTGCCTTATTAGGAAGGCAACAGACGGGTCTGACATGGATTGGACGAACCACTGAA
TTGCCGCATTGCAGAGATATTGTATTTAAGTGCCTAGCTCGATACATAAACGGGTCTCTCTGGTTAGACC
AGATCTGAGCCTGGGAGCTCTCTGGCTAACTAGGGAACCCACTGCTTAAGCCTCAATAAAGCTTGCCTTG
AGTGCTTCAAGTAGTGTGTGCCCGTCTGTTGTGTGACTCTGGTAACTAGAGATCCCTCAGACCCTTTTAG
TCAGTGTGGAAAATCTCTAGCAGTGGCGCCCGAACAGGGACTTGAAAGCGAAAGGGAAACCAGAGGAGCT
CTCTCGACGCAGGACTCGGCTTGCTGAAGCGCGCACGGCAAGAGGCGAGGGGCGGCGACTGGTGAGTACG
CCAAAAATTTTGACTAGCGGAGGCTAGAAGGAGAGAGATGGGTGCGAGAGCGTCAGTATTAAGCGGGGGA
GAATTAGATCGCGATGGGAAAAAATTCGGTTAAGGCCAGGGGGAAAGAAAAAATATAAATTAAAACATAT
AGTATGGGCAAGCAGGGAGCTAGAACGATTCGCAGTTAATCCTGGCCTGTTAGAAACATCAGAAGGCTGT
AGACAAATACTGGGACAGCTACAACCATCCCTTCAGACAGGATCAGAAGAACTTAGATCATTATATAATA
CAGTAGCAACCCTCTATTGTGTGCATCAAAGGATAGAGATAAAAGACACCAAGGAAGCTTTAGACAAGAT
AGAGGAAGAGCAAAACAAAAGTAAGACCACCGCACAGCAAGCGGCCGCTGATCTTCAGACCTGGAGGAGG
AGATATGAGGGACAATTGGAGAAGTGAATTATATAAATATAAAGTAGTAAAAATTGAACCATTAGGAGTA
GCACCCACCAAGGCAAAGAGAAGAGTGGTGCAGAGAGAAAAAAGAGCAGTGGGAATAGGAGCTTTGTTCC
TTGGGTTCTTGGGAGCAGCAGGAAGCACTATGGGCGCAGCGTCAATGACGCTGACGGTACAGGCCAGACA
ATTATTGTCTGGTATAGTGCAGCAGCAGAACAATTTGCTGAGGGCTATTGAGGCGCAACAGCATCTGTTG
CAACTCACAGTCTGGGGCATCAAGCAGCTCCAGGCAAGAATCCTGGCTGTGGAAAGATACCTAAAGGATC
AACAGCTCCTGGGGATTTGGGGTTGCTCTGGAAAACTCATTTGCACCACTGCTGTGCCTTGGAATGCTAG
TTGGAGTAATAAATCTCTGGAACAGATTTGGAATCACACGACCTGGATGGAGTGGGACAGAGAAATTAAC
AATTACACAAGCTTAATACACTCCTTAATTGAAGAATCGCAAAACCAGCAAGAAAAGAATGAACAAGAAT
TATTGGAATTAGATAAATGGGCAAGTTTGTGGAATTGGTTTAACATAACAAATTGGCTGTGGTATATAAA
ATTATTCATAATGATAGTAGGAGGCTTGGTAGGTTTAAGAATAGTTTTTGCTGTACTTTCTATAGTGAAT
AGAGTTAGGCAGGGATATTCACCATTATCGTTTCAGACCCACCTCCCAACCCCGAGGGGACCCGACAGGC
CCGAAGGAATAGAAGAAGAAGGTGGAGAGAGAGACAGAGACAGATCCATTCGATTAGTGAACGGATCTCG
ACGGTATCGATCACGAGACTAGCCTCGAGCGGCCGCCCCCTTCACCGAGGGCCTATTTCCCATGATTCCT
TCATATTTGCATATACGATACAAGGCTGTTAGAGAGATAATTGGAATTAATTTGACTGTAAACACAAAGA
TATTAGTACAAAATACGTGACGTAGAAAGTAATAATTTCTTGGGTAGTTTGCAGTTTTAAAATTATGTTT
TAAAATGGACTATCATATGCTTACCGTAACTTGAAAGTATTTCGATTTCTTGGCTTTATATATCTTGTGG
AAAGGACGAAACACCGGT
